Addgene plasmid #194011: pSpCas9n(BB)-2A-puro-a5 guide B
Purpose: For CRISPR knockout of integrin alpha5
Depositing lab: Timothy Springer. Depositing organization: Boston Children's Hospital. Publication: A general chemical principle for creating closure-stabilizing integrin inhibitors. Lin FY, Li J, Xie Y, Zhu J, Huong Nguyen TT, Zhang Y, Zhu J, Springer TA. Cell. 2022 Sep 15;185(19):3533-3550.e27. doi: 10.1016/j.cell.2022.08.008. PubMed 36113427.
Backbone
  Vector backbone: pSpCas9n(BB)-2A-puro
  Vector type: CRISPR
  Selectable markers: Puromycin
Growth in bacteria
  Bacterial resistance: Ampicillin, 100 μg/mL
  Growth temperature: 37°C
  Growth strain: DH5alpha
  Copy number: Unknown
Gene/Insert
  Gene/Insert name: single-guide RNA (a5_guide B) (alt name: alpha 5 guide B)
  Cloning method: Restriction Enzyme; 5′ cloning site BbsI (unknown if destroyed); 3′ cloning site BbsI (unknown if destroyed)
  Sequencing primers: 5′ TTTATGGCGAGGCGGCGG
Terms and licenses: Academic/Nonprofit Terms; Industry Terms: Not Available to Industry
How to cite: pSpCas9n(BB)-2A-puro-a5 guide B was a gift from Timothy Springer (Addgene plasmid # 194011 ; http://n2t.net/addgene:194011 ; RRID:Addgene_194011)
