[The description below was written by a language model from this plasmid's Addgene catalogue record and pLannotate feature annotations shown in this document.]
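Description:
pSpCas9n(BB)-2A-puro-a5 guide B is a mammalian CRISPR expression plasmid built on the pSpCas9n(BB)-2A-puro backbone and made for knockout of integrin alpha5. It delivers both components of the system from one roughly 9.2 kb plasmid. A human U6 RNA polymerase III promoter drives a single-guide RNA, in which the alpha5-targeting spacer (guide B), cloned through the backbone's BbsI sites, is joined to the Streptococcus pyogenes gRNA scaffold. The record does not give the species of the targeted gene. A second cassette combines a CMV enhancer and a hybrid chicken β-actin/MVM intron upstream of the S. pyogenes Cas9 coding sequence, which the annotation software splits into overlapping N- and C-terminal matches. A nucleoplasmin nuclear localization signal follows at the C terminus.

The "Cas9n" in the backbone name indicates the nickase form, which cuts only one DNA strand, although the nickase mutation itself is not annotated in the feature table. Nickases are usually used with paired guides targeting opposite strands, and the "guide B" label fits such a design, but the record does not name a partner construct. Downstream of Cas9, puromycin N-acetyltransferase lies in the same transcription unit. According to the plasmid name it is linked by a 2A self-cleaving peptide, so transfected cells can be enriched with puromycin, and a bGH polyadenylation signal ends the transcript.

A single AAV2 ITR, an f1 origin, and fragments of bom and rop are backbone remnants. In E. coli the plasmid is maintained by a high-copy ColE1/pUC-type origin with ampicillin resistance. The underlying sequence is labelled a partial NGS result.
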