Features (pLannotate 1.2.2; 18 found; start..end, strand, type, name):
      1..241     +  promoter       U6 promoter: RNA polymerase III promoter for human U6 snRNA
    271..346     +  misc_RNA       gRNA scaffold: guide RNA scaffold for the Streptococcus pyogenes CRISPR/Cas9 system
    353..396     +  misc_RNA       gRNA scaffold (fragment): guide RNA scaffold for the Streptococcus pyogenes CRISPR/Cas9 system
    443..728     +  enhancer       CMV enhancer: human cytomegalovirus immediate early enhancer; contains an 18-bp deletion relative to the standard CMV enhancer
   1008..1235    +  intron         hybrid intron: hybrid between chicken β-actin (CBA) and minute virus of mice (MMV) introns (Gray et al., 2011)
   1373..3088    +  CDS            Cas9(N): N-terminal portion of Streptococcus pyogenes Cas9 (Zetsche et al., 2015)
   2975..5473    +  CDS            Cas9(C): C-terminal portion of Streptococcus pyogenes Cas9 (Zetsche et al., 2015)
   5474..5521    +  CDS            nucleoplasmin NLS: bipartite nuclear localization signal from nucleoplasmin
   5591..6190    +  CDS            PuroR (fragment): puromycin N-acetyltransferase; pac from Streptomyces; confers resistance to puromycin
   6224..6335    +  polyA_signal   bGH poly(A) signal: bovine growth hormone polyadenylation signal
   6440..6580    +  repeat_region  AAV2 ITR: inverted terminal repeat of adeno-associated virus serotype 2 inverted
   6585..6636    -  misc_feature   bom (fragment): basis of mobility region from pBR322
   6655..7110    +  rep_origin     f1 ori (sequence partly withheld): f1 bacteriophage origin of replication; arrow indicates direction of (+) strand synthesis
   7111..7160    -  misc_feature   bom (fragment): basis of mobility region from pBR322
   7262..7297    -  CDS            rop (fragment): Rop protein, which maintains plasmids at low copy number; rop
   7392..7496    +  promoter       AmpR promoter: bla
   7497..8357    +  CDS            AmpR: β-lactamase; bla; confers resistance to ampicillin, carbenicillin, and related antibiotics
   8528..9116    +  rep_origin     ori: high-copy-number ColE1/pMB1/pBR322/pUC origin of replication
>Addgene plasmid #194011 | pSpCas9n(BB)-2A-puro-a5 guide B | addgene full sequence | sequence record 380120 | Addgene Partial NGS Result
GAGGGCCTATTTCCCATGATTCCTTCATATTTGCATATACGATACAAGGCTGTTAGAGAGATAATTGGAA
TTAATTTGACTGTAAACACAAAGATATTAGTACAAAATACGTGACGTAGAAAGTAATAATTTCTTGGGTA
GTTTGCAGTTTTAAAATTATGTTTTAAAATGGACTATCATATGCTTACCGTAACTTGAAAGTATTTCGAT
TTCTTGGCTTTATATATCTTGTGGAAAGGACGAAACACCGGAGCCACTGAGCGACCCCGTGTTTTAGAGC
TAGAAATAGCAAGTTAAAATAAGGCTAGTCCGTTATCAACTTGAAAAAGTGGCACCGAGTCGGTGCTTTT
TTGTTTTAGAGCTAGAAATAGCAAGTTAAAATAAGGCTAGTCCGTTTTTAGCGCGTGCGCCAATTCTGCA
GACAAATGGCTCTAGAGGTACCCGTTACATAACTTACGGTAAATGGCCCGCCTGGCTGACCGCCCAACGA
CCCCCGCCCATTGACGTCAATAGTAACGCCAATAGGGACTTTCCATTGACGTCAATGGGTGGAGTATTTA
CGGTAAACTGCCCACTTGGCAGTACATCAAGTGTATCATATGCCAAGTACGCCCCCTATTGACGTCAATG
ACGGTAAATGGCCCGCCTGGCATTGTGCCCAGTACATGACCTTATGGGACTTTCCTACTTGGCAGTACAT
CTACGTATTAGTCATCGCTATTACCATGGTCGAGGTGAGCCCCACGTTCTGCTTCACTCTCCCCATCTCC
CCCCCCTCCCCACCCCCAATTTTGTATTTATTTATTTTTTAATTATTTTGTGCAGCGATGGGGGCGGGGG
GGGGGGGGGGGCGCGCGCCRGGSGGGGGGGGGGGGGGGGGGGGGGGGGGGGGGGSGRGGSGGRGRGGKGC
GGCGGCAGCCAATCAGAGCGGCGCGCTCCGAAAGTTTCCTTTTATGGCGAGGCGGCGGCGGCGGCGGCCC
TATAAAAAGCGAAGCGCGCGGCGGGCGGGAGTCGCTGCGCGCTGCCTTCGCCCCGTGCCCCGCTCCGCCG
CCGCCTCGCGCCGCCCGCCCCGGCTCTGACTGACCGCGTTACTCCCACAGGTGAGCGGGCGGGACGGCCC
TTCTCCTCCGGGCTGTAATTAGCTGAGCAAGAGGTAAGGGTTTAAGGGATGGTTGGTTGGTGGGGTATTA
ATGTTTAATTACCTGGAGCACCTGCCTGAAATCACTTTTTTTCAGGTTGGACCGGTGCCACCATGGACTA
TAAGGACCACGACGGAGACTACAAGGATCATGATATTGATTACAAAGACGATGACGATAAGATGGCCCCA
AAGAAGAAGCGGAAGGTCGGTATCCACGGAGTCCCAGCAGCCGACAAGAAGTACAGCATCGGCCTGGCCA
TCGGCACCAACTCTGTGGGCTGGGCCGTGATCACCGACGAGTACAAGGTGCCCAGCAAGAAATTCAAGGT
GCTGGGCAACACCGACCGGCACAGCATCAAGAAGAACCTGATCGGAGCCCTGCTGTTCGACAGCGGCGAA
ACAGCCGAGGCCACCCGGCTGAAGAGAACCGCCAGAAGAAGATACACCAGACGGAAGAACCGGATCTGCT
ATCTGCAAGAGATCTTCAGCAACGAGATGGCCAAGGTGGACGACAGCTTCTTCCACAGACTGGAAGAGTC
CTTCCTGGTGGAAGAGGATAAGAAGCACGAGCGGCACCCCATCTTCGGCAACATCGTGGACGAGGTGGCC
TACCACGAGAAGTACCCCACCATCTACCACCTGAGAAAGAAACTGGTGGACAGCACCGACAAGGCCGACC
TGCGGCTGATCTATCTGGCCCTGGCCCACATGATCAAGTTCCGGGGCCACTTCCTGATCGAGGGCGACCT
GAACCCCGACAACAGCGACGTGGACAAGCTGTTCATCCAGCTGGTGCAGACCTACAACCAGCTGTTCGAG
GAAAACCCCATCAACGCCAGCGGCGTGGACGCCAAGGCCATCCTGTCTGCCAGACTGAGCAAGAGCAGAC
GGCTGGAAAATCTGATCGCCCAGCTGCCCGGCGAGAAGAAGAATGGCCTGTTCGGCAACCTGATTGCCCT
GAGCCTGGGCCTGACCCCCAACTTCAAGAGCAACTTCGACCTGGCCGAGGATGCCAAACTGCAGCTGAGC
AAGGACACCTACGACGACGACCTGGACAACCTGCTGGCCCAGATCGGCGACCAGTACGCCGACCTGTTTC
TGGCCGCCAAGAACCTGTCCGACGCCATCCTGCTGAGCGACATCCTGAGAGTGAACACCGAGATCACCAA
GGCCCCCCTGAGCGCCTCTATGATCAAGAGATACGACGAGCACCACCAGGACCTGACCCTGCTGAAAGCT
CTCGTGCGGCAGCAGCTGCCTGAGAAGTACAAAGAGATTTTCTTCGACCAGAGCAAGAACGGCTACGCCG
GCTACATTGACGGCGGAGCCAGCCAGGAAGAGTTCTACAAGTTCATCAAGCCCATCCTGGAAAAGATGGA
CGGCACCGAGGAACTGCTCGTGAAGCTGAACAGAGAGGACCTGCTGCGGAAGCAGCGGACCTTCGACAAC
GGCAGCATCCCCCACCAGATCCACCTGGGAGAGCTGCACGCCATTCTGCGGCGGCAGGAAGATTTTTACC
CATTCCTGAAGGACAACCGGGAAAAGATCGAGAAGATCCTGACCTTCCGCATCCCCTACTACGTGGGCCC
TCTGGCCAGGGGAAACAGCAGATTCGCCTGGATGACCAGAAAGAGCGAGGAAACCATCACCCCCTGGAAC
TTCGAGGAAGTGGTGGACAAGGGCGCTTCCGCCCAGAGCTTCATCGAGCGGATGACCAACTTCGATAAGA
ACCTGCCCAACGAGAAGGTGCTGCCCAAGCACAGCCTGCTGTACGAGTACTTCACCGTGTATAACGAGCT
GACCAAAGTGAAATACGTGACCGAGGGAATGAGAAAGCCCGCCTTCCTGAGCGGCGAGCAGAAAAAGGCC
ATCGTGGACCTGCTGTTCAAGACCAACCGGAAAGTGACCGTGAAGCAGCTGAAAGAGGACTACTTCAAGA
AAATCGAGTGCTTCGACTCCGTGGAAATCTCCGGCGTGGAAGATCGGTTCAACGCCTCCCTGGGCACATA
CCACGATCTGCTGAAAATTATCAAGGACAAGGACTTCCTGGACAATGAGGAAAACGAGGACATTCTGGAA
GATATCGTGCTGACCCTGACACTGTTTGAGGACAGAGAGATGATCGAGGAACGGCTGAAAACCTATGCCC
ACCTGTTCGACGACAAAGTGATGAAGCAGCTGAAGCGGCGGAGATACACCGGCTGGGGCAGGCTGAGCCG
GAAGCTGATCAACGGCATCCGGGACAAGCAGTCCGGCAAGACAATCCTGGATTTCCTGAAGTCCGACGGC
TTCGCCAACAGAAACTTCATGCAGCTGATCCACGACGACAGCCTGACCTTTAAAGAGGACATCCAGAAAG
CCCAGGTGTCCGGCCAGGGCGATAGCCTGCACGAGCACATTGCCAATCTGGCCGGCAGCCCCGCCATTAA
GAAGGGCATCCTGCAGACAGTGAAGGTGGTGGACGAGCTCGTGAAAGTGATGGGCCGGCACAAGCCCGAG
AACATCGTGATCGAAATGGCCAGAGAGAACCAGACCACCCAGAAGGGACAGAAGAACAGCCGCGAGAGAA
TGAAGCGGATCGAAGAGGGCATCAAAGAGCTGGGCAGCCAGATCCTGAAAGAACACCCCGTGGAAAACAC
CCAGCTGCAGAACGAGAAGCTGTACCTGTACTACCTGCAGAATGGGCGGGATATGTACGTGGACCAGGAA
CTGGACATCAACCGGCTGTCCGACTACGATGTGGACCATATCGTGCCTCAGAGCTTTCTGAAGGACGACT
CCATCGACAACAAGGTGCTGACCAGAAGCGACAAGAACCGGGGCAAGAGCGACAACGTGCCCTCCGAAGA
GGTCGTGAAGAAGATGAAGAACTACTGGCGGCAGCTGCTGAACGCCAAGCTGATTACCCAGAGAAAGTTC
GACAATCTGACCAAGGCCGAGAGAGGCGGCCTGAGCGAACTGGATAAGGCCGGCTTCATCAAGAGACAGC
TGGTGGAAACCCGGCAGATCACAAAGCACGTGGCACAGATCCTGGACTCCCGGATGAACACTAAGTACGA
CGAGAATGACAAGCTGATCCGGGAAGTGAAAGTGATCACCCTGAAGTCCAAGCTGGTGTCCGATTTCCGG
AAGGATTTCCAGTTTTACAAAGTGCGCGAGATCAACAACTACCACCACGCCCACGACGCCTACCTGAACG
CCGTCGTGGGAACCGCCCTGATCAAAAAGTACCCTAAGCTGGAAAGCGAGTTCGTGTACGGCGACTACAA
GGTGTACGACGTGCGGAAGATGATCGCCAAGAGCGAGCAGGAAATCGGCAAGGCTACCGCCAAGTACTTC
TTCTACAGCAACATCATGAACTTTTTCAAGACCGAGATTACCCTGGCCAACGGCGAGATCCGGAAGCGGC
CTCTGATCGAGACAAACGGCGAAACCGGGGAGATCGTGTGGGATAAGGGCCGGGATTTTGCCACCGTGCG
GAAAGTGCTGAGCATGCCCCAAGTGAATATCGTGAAAAAGACCGAGGTGCAGACAGGCGGCTTCAGCAAA
GAGTCTATCCTGCCCAAGAGGAACAGCGATAAGCTGATCGCCAGAAAGAAGGACTGGGACCCTAAGAAGT
ACGGCGGCTTCGACAGCCCCACCGTGGCCTATTCTGTGCTGGTGGTGGCCAAAGTGGAAAAGGGCAAGTC
CAAGAAACTGAAGAGTGTGAAAGAGCTGCTGGGGATCACCATCATGGAAAGAAGCAGCTTCGAGAAGAAT
CCCATCGACTTTCTGGAAGCCAAGGGCTACAAAGAAGTGAAAAAGGACCTGATCATCAAGCTGCCTAAGT
ACTCCCTGTTCGAGCTGGAAAACGGCCGGAAGAGAATGCTGGCCTCTGCCGGCGAACTGCAGAAGGGAAA
CGAACTGGCCCTGCCCTCCAAATATGTGAACTTCCTGTACCTGGCCAGCCACTATGAGAAGCTGAAGGGC
TCCCCCGAGGATAATGAGCAGAAACAGCTGTTTGTGGAACAGCACAAGCACTACCTGGACGAGATCATCG
AGCAGATCAGCGAGTTCTCCAAGAGAGTGATCCTGGCCGACGCTAATCTGGACAAAGTGCTGTCCGCCTA
CAACAAGCACCGGGATAAGCCCATCAGAGAGCAGGCCGAGAATATCATCCACCTGTTTACCCTGACCAAT
CTGGGAGCCCCTGCCGCCTTCAAGTACTTTGACACCACCATCGACCGGAAGAGGTACACCAGCACCAAAG
AGGTGCTGGACGCCACCCTGATCCACCAGAGCATCACCGGCCTGTACGAGACACGGATCGACCTGTCTCA
GCTGGGAGGCGACAAAAGGCCGGCGGCCACGAAAAAGGCCGGCCAGGCAAAAAAGAAAAAGGAATTCGGC
AGTGGAGAGGGCAGAGGAAGTCTGCTAACATGCGGTGACGTCGAGGAGAATCCTGGCCCAATGACCGAGT
ACAAGCCCACGGTGCGCCTCGCCACCCGCGACGACGTCCCCAGGGCCGTACGCACCCTCGCCGCCGCGTT
CGCCGACTACCCCGCCACGCGCCACACCGTCGATCCGGACCGCCACATCGAGCGGGTCACCGAGCTGCAA
GAACTCTTCCTCACGCGCGTCGGGCTCGACATCGGCAAGGTGTGGGTCGCGGACGACGGCGCCGCGGTGG
CGGTCTGGACCACGCCGGAGAGCGTCGAAGCGGGGGCGGTGTTCGCCGAGATCGGCCCGCGCATGGCCGA
GTTGAGCGGTTCCCGGCTGGCCGCGCAGCAACAGATGGAAGGCCTCCTGGCGCCGCACCGGCCCAAGGAG
CCCGCGTGGTTCCTGGCCACCGTCGGAGTCTCGCCCGACCACCAGGGCAAGGGTCTGGGCAGCGCCGTCG
TGCTCCCCGGAGTGGAGGCGGCCGAGCGCGCCGGGGTGCCCGCCTTCCTGGAGACCTCCGCGCCCCGCAA
CCTCCCCTTCTACGAGCGGCTCGGCTTCACCGTCACCGCCGACGTCGAGGTGCCCGAAGGACCGCGCACC
TGGTGCATGACCCGCAAGCCCGGTGCCTGAGAATTCTAACTAGAGCTCGCTGATCAGCCTCGACTGTGCC
TTCTAGTTGCCAGCCATCTGTTGTTTGCCCCTCCCCCGTGCCTTCCTTGACCCTGGAAGGTGCCACTCCC
ACTGTCCTTTCCTAATAAAATGAGGAAATTGCATCGCATTGTCTGAGTAGGTGTCATTCTATTCTGGGGG
GTGGGGTGGGGCAGGACAGCAAGGGGGAGGATTGGGAAGAGAATAGCAGGCATGCTGGGGAGCGGCCGCA
GGAACCCCTAGTGATGGAGTTGGCCACTCCCTCTCTGCGCGCTCGCTCGCTCACTGAGGCCGGGCGACCA
AAGGTCGCCCGACGCCCGGGCTTTGCCCGGGCGGCCTCAGTGAGCGAGCGAGCGCGCAGCTGCCTGCAGG
GGCGCCTGATGCGGTATTTTCTCCTTACGCATCTGTGCGGTATTTCACACCGCATA
[95 nt withheld, positions 6637-6731]
T
[46 nt withheld, positions 6733-6778]
C
[141 nt withheld, positions 6780-6920]
CCTTTGACGTTGGAGTCCACGTTCTTT
[37 nt withheld, positions 6948-6984]
ACTCTATCTCGGGCTATTCTTTTGATTTATAAGGGATTTTGCCGATTTCGGTCTATTGGTTAAAAAATGA
GCTGATTTAACAAAAATTTAACGCGAATTTTAACAAAATATTAACGTTTACAATTTTATGGTGCACTCTC
AGTACAATCTGCTCTGATGCCGCATAGTTAAGCCAGCCCCGACACCCGCCAACACCCGCTGACGCGCCCT
GACGGGCTTGTCTGCTCCCGGCATCCGCTTACAGACAAGCTGTGACCGTCTCCGGGAGCTGCATGTGTCA
GAGGTTTTCACCGTCATCACCGAAACGCGCGAGACGAAAGGGCCTCGTGATACGCCTATTTTTATAGGTT
AATGTCATGATAATAATGGTTTCTTAGACGTCAGGTGGCACTTTTCGGGGAAATGTGCGCGGAACCCCTA
TTTGTTTATTTTTCTAAATACATTCAAATATGTATCCGCTCATGAGACAATAACCCTGATAAATGCTTCA
ATAATATTGAAAAAGGAAGAGTATGAGTATTCAACATTTCCGTGTCGCCCTTATTCCCTTTTTTGCGGCA
TTTTGCCTTCCTGTTTTTGCTCACCCAGAAACGCTGGTGAAAGTAAAAGATGCTGAAGATCAGTTGGGTG
CACGAGTGGGTTACATCGAACTGGATCTCAACAGCGGTAAGATCCTTGAGAGTTTTCGCCCCGAAGAACG
TTTTCCAATGATGAGCACTTTTAAAGTTCTGCTATGTGGCGCGGTATTATCCCGTATTGACGCCGGGCAA
GAGCAACTCGGTCGCCGCATACACTATTCTCAGAATGACTTGGTTGAGTACTCACCAGTCACAGAAAAGC
ATCTTACGGATGGCATGACAGTAAGAGAATTATGCAGTGCTGCCATAACCATGAGTGATAACACTGCGGC
CAACTTACTTCTGACAACGATCGGAGGACCGAAGGAGCTAACCGCTTTTTTGCACAACATGGGGGATCAT
GTAACTCGCCTTGATCGTTGGGAACCGGAGCTGAATGAAGCCATACCAAACGACGAGCGTGACACCACGA
TGCCTGTAGCAATGGCAACAACGTTGCGCAAACTATTAACTGGCGAACTACTTACTCTAGCTTCCCGGCA
ACAATTAATAGACTGGATGGAGGCGGATAAAGTTGCAGGACCACTTCTGCGCTCGGCCCTTCCGGCTGGC
TGGTTTATTGCTGATAAATCTGGAGCCGGTGAGCGTGGAAGCCGCGGTATCATTGCAGCACTGGGGCCAG
ATGGTAAGCCCTCCCGTATCGTAGTTATCTACACGACGGGGAGTCAGGCAACTATGGATGAACGAAATAG
ACAGATCGCTGAGATAGGTGCCTCACTGATTAAGCATTGGTAACTGTCAGACCAAGTTTACTCATATATA
CTTTAGATTGATTTAAAACTTCATTTTTAATTTAAAAGGATCTAGGTGAAGATCCTTTTTGATAATCTCA
TGACCAAAATCCCTTAACGTGAGTTTTCGTTCCACTGAGCGTCAGACCCCGTAGAAAAGATCAAAGGATC
TTCTTGAGATCCTTTTTTTCTGCGCGTAATCTGCTGCTTGCAAACAAAAAAACCACCGCTACCAGCGGTG
GTTTGTTTGCCGGATCAAGAGCTACCAACTCTTTTTCCGAAGGTAACTGGCTTCAGCAGAGCGCAGATAC
CAAATACTGTTCTTCTAGTGTAGCCGTAGTTAGGCCACCACTTCAAGAACTCTGTAGCACCGCCTACATA
CCTCGCTCTGCTAATCCTGTTACCAGTGGCTGCTGCCAGTGGCGATAAGTCGTGTCTTACCGGGTTGGAC
TCAAGACGATAGTTACCGGATAAGGCGCAGCGGTCGGGCTGAACGGGGGGTTCGTGCACACAGCCCAGCT
TGGAGCGAACGACCTACACCGAACTGAGATACCTACAGCGTGAGCTATGAGAAAGCGCCACGCTTCCCGA
AGGGAGAAAGGCGGACAGGTATCCGGTAAGCGGCAGGGTCGGAACAGGAGAGCGCACGAGGGAGCTTCCA
GGGGGAAACGCCTGGTATCTTTATAGTCCTGTCGGGTTTCGCCACCTCTGACTTGAGCGTCGATTTTTGT
GATGCTCGTCAGGGGGGCGGAGCCTATGGAAAAACGCCAGCAACGCGGCCTTTTTACGGTTCCTGGCCTT
TTGCTGGCCTTTTGCTCACATGT
