>Addgene plasmid #194011 | pSpCas9n(BB)-2A-puro-a5 guide B | depositor partial sequence | sequence record 376424 | double stranded DNA oligos a5_guide B
CACCGGAGCCACTGAGCGACCCCGTGTTTT
